>Addgene plasmid #184868 | pSWAP_Entry_HB | addgene full sequence | sequence record 363165 | Addgene NGS Result
GTCTGGACGAAGACAGCGCTCCGTTGAGACCCAGTGGTATGGGCAGCTGGCACGACAGGTTTCCCGACTG
GAAAGCGGGCAGTGAGCGCAACGCAATTAATGTGAGTTAGCTCACTCATTAGGCACCCCAGGCTTTACAC
TTTATGCTTCCGGCTCGTATGTTGTGTGGAATTGTGAGCGGATAACAATTTCACACAGGAAACAGCTATG
ACCATGATTACGCCAAGCTTGCATGCCTGCAGGTCGACTCTAGAGGATCCCCGGGTACCGAGCTCGAATT
CACTGGCCGTCGTTTTACAACGTCGTGACTGGGAAAACCCTGGCGTTACCCAACTTAATCGCCTTGCAGC
ACATCCCCCTTTCGCCAGCTGGCGTAATAGCGAAGAGGCCCGCACCGATCGCCCTTCCCAACAGTTGCGC
AGCCTGAATGGCGAATGGCGCCTGATGCGGTATTTTCTCCTTACGCATCTGTGCGGTATTTCACACCGCA
TATGGTGCACTCTCAGTACAATCTGCTCTGATGCCGCATAGTCGCGTGGATCCGGCTTACTAAAAGCCAG
ATAACAGTATGCGTATTTGCGCGCTGATTTTTGCGGTATAAGAATATATACTGATATGTATACCCGAAGT
ATGTCAAAAAGAGGTATGCTATGAAGCAGCGTATTACAGTGACAGTTGACAGCGACAGCTATCAGTTGCT
CAAGGCATATATGATGTCAATATCTCCGGTCTGGTAAGCACAACCATGCAGAATGAAGCCCGTCGTCTGC
GTGCCGAACGCTGGAAAGCGGAAAATCAGGAAGGGATGGCTGAGGTCGCCCGGTTTATTGAAATGAACGG
CTCTTTTGCTGACGAGAACAGGGGCTGGTGAAATGCAGTTTAAGGTTTACACCTATAAAAGAGAGAGCCG
TTATCGTCTGTTTGTGGATGTACAGAGTGATATTATTGACACGCCCGGGCGACGGATGGTGATCCCCCTG
GCCAGTGCACGTCTGCTGTCAGATAAAGTCTCCCGTGAACTTTACCCGGTGGTGCATATCGGGGATGAAA
GCTGGCGCATGATGACCACCGATATGGCCAGTGTGCCTGTCTCCGTTATCGGGGAAGAAGTGGCTGATCT
CAGCCACCGCGAAAATGACATCAAAAACGCCATTAACCTGATGTTCTGGGGAATATAATTAAGCCAGCCC
CGACACCCGCCAACACCCGCTGACGCGCCCTGACGGGCTTGTCTGCTCCCGGCATCCGCTTACAGACAAG
CTGTGACCCACTCAAGTGGGTCTCACGCTCCGTCACCGTTTGGACCTTGGTTCAGTGGTCTGTCTTCGAC
GAAAGGGCCTCGTGATACGCCTATTTTTATAGGTTAATGTCATGATAATAATGGTTTCTTAGACGTCAGG
TGGCACTTTTCGGGGAAATGTGCGCGGAACCCCTATTTGTTTATTTTTCTAAATACATTCAAATATGTAT
CCGCTCATGAGACAATAACCCTGATAAATGCTTCAATAATATTGAAAAAGGAAGAGTATGGCTAAAATGA
GAATATCACCGGAATTGAAAAAACTGATCGAAAAATACCGCTGCGTAAAAGATACGGAAGGAATGTCTCC
TGCTAAGGTATATAAGCTGGTGGGAGAAAATGAAAACCTATATTTAAAAATGACGGACAGCCGGTATAAA
GGGACCACCTATGATGTGGAACGGGAAAAGGACATGATGCTATGGCTGGAAGGAAAGCTGCCTGTTCCAA
AGGTCCTGCACTTTGAACGGCATGATGGCTGGAGCAATCTGCTAATGAGTGAGGCCGATGGCGTCCTTTG
CTCGGAAGAGTATGAAGATGAACAAAGCCCTGAAAAGATTATCGAGCTGTATGCGGAGTGCATCAGGCTC
TTTCACTCCATCGACATATCGGATTGTCCCTATACGAATAGCTTAGACAGCCGCTTAGCCGAATTGGATT
ACTTACTGAATAACGATCTGGCCGATGTGGATTGCGAAAACTGGGAAGAGGACACTCCATTTAAAGATCC
GCGCGAGCTGTATGATTTTTTAAAGACGGAAAAGCCCGAAGAGGAACTTGTCTTTTCCCACGGCGACCTG
GGAGACAGCAACATCTTTGTGAAAGATGGCAAAGTAAGTGGCTTTATTGATCTTGGGAGAAGCGGCAGGG
CGGACAAGTGGTATGACATTGCCTTCTGCGTCCGGTCGCTCAGGGAGGATATCGGGGAAGAACAGTATGT
CGAGCTATTTTTTGACTTACTGGGGATCAAGCCTGATTGGGAGAAAATAAAATATTATATTTTACTGGAT
GAATTGTTTTAGCTGTCAGACCAAGTTTACTCCGGGGCCAGGAACCGTAAAAAGGCCGCGTTGCTGGCGT
TTTTCCATAGGCTCCGCCCCCCTGACGAGCATCACAAAAATCGACGCTCAAGTCAGAGGTGGCGAAACCC
GACAGGACTATAAAGATACCAGGCGTTTCCCCCTGGAAGCTCCCTCGTGCGCTCTCCTGTTCCGACCCTG
CCGCTTACCGGATACCTGTCCGCCTTTCTCCCTTCGGGAAGCGTGGCGCTTTCTCATAGCTCACGCTGTA
GGTATCTCAGTTCGGTGTAGGTCGTTCGCTCCAAGCTGGGCTGTGTGCACGAACCCCCCGTTCAGCCCGA
CCGCTGCGCCTTATCCGGTAACTATCGTCTTGAGTCCAACCCGGTAAGACACGACTTATCGCCACTGGCA
GCAGCCACTGGTAACAGGATTAGCAGAGCGAGGTATGTAGGCGGTGCTACAGAGTTCTTGAAGTGGTGGC
CTAACTACGGCTACACTAGAAGAACAGTATTTGGTATCTGCGCTCTGCTGAAGCCAGTTACCTTCGGAAA
AAGAGTTGGTAGCTCTTGATCCGGCAAACAAACCACCGCTGGTAGCGGTGGTTTTTTTGTTTGCAAGCAG
CAGATTACGCGCAGAAAAAAAGGATCTCAAGAAGATCCTTTGATCTTTTCTACGGGGTCTGACGCTCAGT
GGAACGAAAACTCACGTTAAGGGATTTTGGTCATGAGATTATCAAAAAGGATCTTCACCTAGATCCTTTT
AAATTAAAAATGAAGTTTTAAATCAATCTAAAGTATATATGAGTAAACTTG
Features (pLannotate 1.2.2; 13 found; start..end, strand, type, name):
     43..85      +  CDS            lacI (fragment): lac repressor; lacI; The lac repressor binds to the lac operator to inhibit transcription in E. coli. This inhibition can be relieved by adding lactose or isopropyl-β-D-thiogalactopyranoside (IPTG).
     98..119     +  protein_bind   CAP binding site: CAP binding activates transcription in the presence of cAMP. E. coli catabolite activator protein
    134..164     +  promoter       lac promoter: promoter for the E. coli lac operon
    172..188     +  protein_bind   lac operator: The lac repressor binds to the lac operator to inhibit transcription in E. coli. This inhibition can be relieved by adding lactose or isopropyl-β-D-thiogalactopyranoside (IPTG). lac repressor encoded by lacI
    225..281     -  misc_feature   MCS: pUC18/19 multiple cloning site
    278..435     +  CDS            lacZα (fragment): LacZα fragment of β-galactosidase; lacZ fragment
    441..532     -  misc_feature   bom (fragment): basis of mobility region from pBR322
    532..619     +  intron         PDK intron (fragment): pdk; modified pyruvate orthophosphate dikinase intron from Flaveria trinervia 3.0
    710..868     +  CDS            ccdA (fragment): CCDA_ECO57 - Also known as H, letA. Experimental evidence at protein level: Swiss-Prot protein existence level 1. Antitoxin component of a type II toxin-antitoxin (TA) system which inhibits the post-segregational killing (PSK) of plasmid-free cells, also referred to as a plasmid addiction system. Binds to and blocks the activity of CcdB; will also remove bound CcdB protein from the CcdB-GyrA complex by forming a CcdA-CcdB complex, a process termed rejuvenation. Functions as a transcriptional corepressor for the ccdAB operon, repression also requires CcdB (By similarity). From Escherichia coli
    873..1175    +  CDS            ccdB: CCDB_ECOLI - Also known as G, letB, letD. Experimental evidence at protein level: Swiss-Prot protein existence level 1. Toxic component of a type II toxin-antitoxin (TA) system, functioning in plasmid maintainence. Responsible for the post- segregational killing (PSK) of plasmid-free cells, also referred to as a plasmid addiction system. Half-life of over 2 hours. Cell killing by CcdB is accompanied by filamentation, defects in chromosome and plasmid segregation, defects in cell division, formation of anucleate cells, decreased DNA synthesis and plasmid loss. Interferes with the activity of DN
   1423..1527    +  promoter       AmpR promoter: bla
   1528..2322    +  CDS            KanR: aminoglycoside phosphotransferase; aphA-3; confers resistance to kanamycin
   2382..2970    -  rep_origin     ori: high-copy-number ColE1/pMB1/pBR322/pUC origin of replication
