[The description below was written by a language model from this plasmid's Addgene catalogue record and pLannotate feature annotations shown in this document.]
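Description:
pSWAP_Entry_HB is a small (about 3.1 kb) high-copy bacterial entry vector that serves as one part of the pSwap plasmid set, a modular system described by its depositors for genome editing and large-scale gene transfer between species. Its stated role is to provide a pSwap part carrying the "HB" homology arms. The automated feature table does not annotate these arms, so the record does not give their position, length or target. The plasmid replicates from a ColE1/pUC-type origin and is selected with kanamycin through an aminoglycoside phosphotransferase (KanR) gene, annotated as lying directly downstream of a bla (AmpR) promoter.

The payload is a dual screening and counterselection cassette. A lac regulatory region (CAP binding site, lac promoter and lac operator, preceded by a short lacI remnant) leads into a pUC18/19-type multiple cloning site and a lacZα fragment, which allows blue/white colour screening in α-complementing hosts. Downstream lie a partial ccdA fragment and a complete ccdB gene. CcdB is the gyrase-poisoning toxin of the F-plasmid ccd toxin–antitoxin system, which is why the plasmid is maintained in a ccdB-tolerant strain. In entry vectors of this kind, replacing the lacZα–ccdB cassette with a sequence of interest removes both markers, so correct clones survive in ordinary E. coli and appear white. However, the cloning method is listed as unknown and the record does not specify the assembly strategy. The short bom and PDK intron fragments are probably incidental matches or cloning remnants rather than functional elements. The record lists lambda phage as a source species, but no lambda-derived feature is annotated.
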