Addgene plasmid #184868: pSWAP_Entry_HB
Purpose: pSwap plasmid part with HB homology arms
Depositing lab: Patrick Sobetzko. Depositing organization: Philipps-Universitaet Marburg. Publication: A multifunctional system for genome editing and large-scale interspecies gene transfer. Teufel M, Klein CA, Mager M, Sobetzko P. Nat Commun. 2022 Jun 14;13(1):3430. doi: 10.1038/s41467-022-30843-1. PubMed 35701417.
Backbone
  Vector backbone: Entry vector
  Vector type: Bacterial Expression
Growth in bacteria
  Bacterial resistance: Kanamycin, 50 μg/mL
  Growth temperature: 37°C
  Growth strain: ccdB Survival
  Copy number: High Copy
Gene/Insert
  Gene/Insert name: lacZalpha,ccdB
  Species: E. coli, lambda phage
  Cloning method: Unknown
Terms and licenses: Academic/Nonprofit Terms; Industry Terms: Not Available to Industry
Depositor comments: Please visit https://arxiv.org/pdf/2111.11880.pdf for preprint.
How to cite: pSWAP_Entry_HB was a gift from Patrick Sobetzko (Addgene plasmid # 184868 ; http://n2t.net/addgene:184868 ; RRID:Addgene_184868)
